Addgene plasmid #47603: EYFP-hCaM
Depositing lab: Emanuel Strehler. Depositing organization: Mayo Foundation for Medical Education and Research. Publication: The tumor-sensitive calmodulin-like protein is a specific light chain of human unconventional myosin X. Rogers MS, Strehler EE. J Biol Chem. 2001 Apr 13;276(15):12182-9. Epub 2001 Jan 22. 10.1074/jbc.M010056200 PubMed 11278607.
Backbone
  Vector backbone: pEYFP
  Backbone manufacturer: Clontech
  Backbone size w/o insert (bp): 4700
  Vector type: Mammalian Expression
Growth in bacteria
  Bacterial resistance: Kanamycin, 50 μg/mL
  Growth temperature: 37°C
  Growth strain: DH5alpha
  Copy number: High Copy
Gene/Insert
  Gene/Insert name: CaM (alt names: CALM3; HGNC:1449)
  Species: H. sapiens (human)
  Entrez Gene: CALM3 (a.k.a. CALM, CAM1, CAM2, CAMB, CPVT6, CaM, CaMIII, HEL-S-72, LQT16, PHKD, PHKD3)
  Promoter: CMV
  Tag / fusion protein: EYFP (N terminal on backbone)
  Cloning method: Restriction Enzyme; 5′ cloning site KpnI (not destroyed); 3′ cloning site XmaI (not destroyed)
  Sequencing primers: 5′ EGFP-C; 3′ SV40pA-R
Terms and licenses: Academic/Nonprofit Terms; Industry Terms: Not Available to Industry
How to cite: EYFP-hCaM was a gift from Emanuel Strehler (Addgene plasmid # 47603 ; http://n2t.net/addgene:47603 ; RRID:Addgene_47603)
