[The description below was written by a language model from this plasmid's Addgene catalogue record and pLannotate feature annotations shown in this document.]
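Description:
EYFP-hCaM is a mammalian expression plasmid built on the Clontech pEYFP backbone (a C-type fusion vector, about 4.7 kb without insert; the sequenced construct is about 5.2 kb) that expresses human calmodulin fused to the C-terminus of enhanced yellow fluorescent protein. Transcription is driven by the human cytomegalovirus immediate-early enhancer and promoter. The EYFP open reading frame runs through a short remnant of the multiple cloning site into the calmodulin coding sequence, which was inserted between KpnI and XmaI sites that both remain intact. An SV40 polyadenylation signal terminates the transcript. The catalogue lists the insert as CALM3, whereas the automated annotation labels the coding sequence CALM1. This is not necessarily a conflict, because the human calmodulin genes encode an identical protein and a protein-level match cannot tell them apart.

The plasmid is maintained at high copy in E. coli through a pUC-type ColE1 origin and is selected with kanamycin. The Tn5 aminoglycoside phosphotransferase (NeoR/KanR) gene sits behind tandem bacterial (bla-type) and SV40 early promoters and is followed by an HSV TK polyadenylation signal. The same marker therefore gives kanamycin resistance in bacteria and allows G418 selection of stably transfected mammalian cells. An f1 origin is also present for single-stranded DNA production. The short large T antigen, ble and bGH poly(A) fragments in the feature table are likely residual backbone sequence or partial annotation matches rather than functional elements.

The construct is suited to visualising calmodulin localisation in living or fixed cells and to tracking or recovering the tagged protein in interaction studies. The associated publication concerns calmodulin-like protein as a light chain of human unconventional myosin X, but the record does not state what role this plasmid played in that work.
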