Features (pLannotate 1.2.2; 16 found; start..end, strand, type, name):
     16..319     +  enhancer       CMV enhancer: human cytomegalovirus immediate early enhancer
    320..523     +  promoter       CMV promoter: human cytomegalovirus (CMV) immediate early promoter
    568..1284    +  CDS            EYFP: EYFP is a basic (constitutively fluorescent) green/yellow fluorescent protein published in 1996, derived from Aequorea victoria. It is reported to be a very rapidly-maturing weak dimer with high acid sensitivity.
   1285..1335    +  misc_feature   MCS (fragment): multiple cloning site
   1351..1797    +  CDS            CALM1 (sequence withheld): CALM1_HUMAN - Also known as CALM, CAM, CAM1. Experimental evidence at protein level: Swiss-Prot protein existence level 1. (Microbial infection) Required for Legionella pneumophila SidJ glutamylase activity. From Homo sapiens (Human).
   1834..1918    +  CDS            large T antigen (fragment): large T antigen from SV40 (simian virus 40)
   1941..2062    +  polyA_signal   SV40 poly(A) signal: SV40 polyadenylation signal
   2096..2524    -  rep_origin     f1 ori (sequence partly withheld): f1 bacteriophage origin of replication; arrow indicates direction of (+) strand synthesis
   2551..2655    +  promoter       AmpR promoter: bla
   2657..3014    +  promoter       SV40 promoter: SV40 enhancer and early promoter
   3049..3843    +  CDS            NeoR/KanR: aminoglycoside phosphotransferase from Tn5; aph(3')-II (or nptII); confers resistance to neomycin, kanamycin, and G418 (Geneticin®)
   3864..4016    +  CDS            ble (fragment): BLE_KLEPN - Experimental evidence at protein level: Swiss-Prot protein existence level 1. Binding protein with a strong affinity to the bleomycin family of antibiotics. Binds to CL990; an antimitotic-antibiotic compound. From Klebsiella pneumoniae.
   4075..4122    +  polyA_signal   HSV TK poly(A) signal: herpes simplex virus thymidine kinase polyadenylation signal (Cole and Stacy, 1985)
   4213..4229    -  polyA_signal   bGH poly(A) signal (fragment): bovine growth hormone polyadenylation signal
   4451..5039    +  rep_origin     ori: high-copy-number ColE1/pMB1/pBR322/pUC origin of replication
   5154..5198    +  enhancer       CMV enhancer (fragment): human cytomegalovirus immediate early enhancer
>Addgene plasmid #47603 | EYFP-hCaM | addgene full sequence | sequence record 159451 | Addgene NGS Result
ATATATGGAGTTCCGCGTTACATAACTTACGGTAAATGGCCCGCCTGGCTGACCGCCCAACGACCCCCGC
CCATTGACGTCAATAATGACGTATGTTCCCATAGTAACGCCAATAGGGACTTTCCATTGACGTCAATGGG
TGGAGTATTTACGGTAAACTGCCCACTTGGCAGTACATCAAGTGTATCATATGCCAAGTACGCCCCCTAT
TGACGTCAATGACGGTAAATGGCCCGCCTGGCATTATGCCCAGTACATGACCTTATGGGACTTTCCTACT
TGGCAGTACATCTACGTATTAGTCATCGCTATTACCATGGTGATGCGGTTTTGGCAGTACATCAATGGGC
GTGGATAGCGGTTTGACTCACGGGGATTTCCAAGTCTCCACCCCATTGACGTCAATGGGAGTTTGTTTTG
GCACCAAAATCAACGGGACTTTCCAAAATGTCGTAACAACTCCGCCCCATTGACGCAAATGGGCGGTAGG
CGTGTACGGTGGGAGGTCTATATAAGCAGAGCTGGTTTAGTGAACCGTCAGATCCGCTAGCGCTACCGGT
CGCCACCATGGTGAGCAAGGGCGAGGAGCTGTTCACCGGGGTGGTGCCCATCCTGGTCGAGCTGGACGGC
GACGTAAACGGCCACAAGTTCAGCGTGTCCGGCGAGGGCGAGGGCGATGCCACCTACGGCAAGCTGACCC
TGAAGTTCATCTGCACCACCGGCAAGCTGCCCGTGCCCTGGCCCACCCTCGTGACCACCTTCGGCTACGG
CCTGCAGTGCTTCGCCCGCTACCCCGACCACATGAAGCAGCACGACTTCTTCAAGTCCGCCATGCCCGAA
GGCTACGTCCAGGAGCGCACCATCTTCTTCAAGGACGACGGCAACTACAAGACCCGCGCCGAGGTGAAGT
TCGAGGGCGACACCCTGGTGAACCGCATCGAGCTGAAGGGCATCGACTTCAAGGAGGACGGCAACATCCT
GGGGCACAAGCTGGAGTACAACTACAACAGCCACAACGTCTATATCATGGCCGACAAGCAGAAGAACGGC
ATCAAGGTGAACTTCAAGATCCGCCACAACATCGAGGACGGCAGCGTGCAGCTCGCCGACCACTACCAGC
AGAACACCCCCATCGGCGACGGCCCCGTGCTGCTGCCCGACAACCACTACCTGAGCTACCAGTCCGCCCT
GAGCAAAGACCCCAACGAGAAGCGCGATCACATGGTCCTGCTGGAGTTCGTGACCGCCGCCGGGATCACT
CTCGGCATGGACGAGCTGTACAAGTCCGGACTCAGATCTCGAGCTCAAGCTTCGAATTCTGCAGTCGACG
GTACCCACAGGAAACAGACC
[447 nt withheld, positions 1351-1797]
TGAAGGCCCCCCGGGGATCCACCGGATCTAGATAACTGATCATAATCAGCCATACCACATTTGTAGAGGT
TTTACTTGCTTTAAAAAACCTCCCACACCTCCCCCTGAACCTGAAACATAAAATGAATGCAATTGTTGTT
GTTAACTTGTTTATTGCAGCTTATAATGGTTACAAATAAAGCAATAGCATCACAAATTTCACAAATAAAG
CATTTTTTTCACTGCATTCTAGTTGTGGTTTGTCCAAACTCATCAATGTATCTTAAGGCGTAAATTGTAA
GCGTTAATATTTTGTTAAAATTCGCGTTAAATTTTTGTTAAATCAGCTCATTTTTTAACCAATAGGCCGA
AATCGGCAAAATCCCTTATAAATCAAAAGAATAGACCGAGATAGGGT
[37 nt withheld, positions 2195-2231]
AAAGAACGTGGACTCCAACGTCAAAGG
[49 nt withheld, positions 2259-2307]
T
[91 nt withheld, positions 2309-2399]
G
[124 nt withheld, positions 2401-2524]
CAGGTGGCACTTTTCGGGGAAATGTGCGCGGAACCCCTATTTGTTTATTTTTCTAAATACATTCAAATAT
GTATCCGCTCATGAGACAATAACCCTGATAAATGCTTCAATAATATTGAAAAAGGAAGAGTCCTGAGGCG
GAAAGAACCAGCTGTGGAATGTGTGTCAGTTAGGGTGTGGAAAGTCCCCAGGCTCCCCAGCAGGCAGAAG
TATGCAAAGCATGCATCTCAATTAGTCAGCAACCAGGTGTGGAAAGTCCCCAGGCTCCCCAGCAGGCAGA
AGTATGCAAAGCATGCATCTCAATTAGTCAGCAACCATAGTCCCGCCCCTAACTCCGCCCATCCCGCCCC
TAACTCCGCCCAGTTCCGCCCATTCTCCGCCCCATGGCTGACTAATTTTTTTTATTTATGCAGAGGCCGA
GGCCGCCTCGGCCTCTGAGCTATTCCAGAAGTAGTGAGGAGGCTTTTTTGGAGGCCTAGGCTTTTGCAAA
GATCGATCAAGAGACAGGATGAGGATCGTTTCGCATGATTGAACAAGATGGATTGCACGCAGGTTCTCCG
GCCGCTTGGGTGGAGAGGCTATTCGGCTATGACTGGGCACAACAGACAATCGGCTGCTCTGATGCCGCCG
TGTTCCGGCTGTCAGCGCAGGGGCGCCCGGTTCTTTTTGTCAAGACCGACCTGTCCGGTGCCCTGAATGA
ACTGCAAGACGAGGCAGCGCGGCTATCGTGGCTGGCCACGACGGGCGTTCCTTGCGCAGCTGTGCTCGAC
GTTGTCACTGAAGCGGGAAGGGACTGGCTGCTATTGGGCGAAGTGCCGGGGCAGGATCTCCTGTCATCTC
ACCTTGCTCCTGCCGAGAAAGTATCCATCATGGCTGATGCAATGCGGCGGCTGCATACGCTTGATCCGGC
TACCTGCCCATTCGACCACCAAGCGAAACATCGCATCGAGCGAGCACGTACTCGGATGGAAGCCGGTCTT
GTCGATCAGGATGATCTGGACGAAGAGCATCAGGGGCTCGCGCCAGCCGAACTGTTCGCCAGGCTCAAGG
CGAGCATGCCCGACGGCGAGGATCTCGTCGTGACCCATGGCGATGCCTGCTTGCCGAATATCATGGTGGA
AAATGGCCGCTTTTCTGGATTCATCGACTGTGGCCGGCTGGGTGTGGCGGACCGCTATCAGGACATAGCG
TTGGCTACCCGTGATATTGCTGAAGAGCTTGGCGGCGAATGGGCTGACCGCTTCCTCGTGCTTTACGGTA
TCGCCGCTCCCGATTCGCAGCGCATCGCCTTCTATCGCCTTCTTGACGAGTTCTTCTGAGCGGGACTCTG
GGGTTCGAAATGACCGACCAAGCGACGCCCAACCTGCCATCACGAGATTTCGATTCCACCGCCGCCTTCT
ATGAAAGGTTGGGCTTCGGAATCGTTTTCCGGGACGCCGGCTGGATGATCCTCCAGCGCGGGGATCTCAT
GCTGGAGTTCTTCGCCCACCCTAGGGGGAGGCTAACTGAAACACGGAAGGAGACAATACCGGAAGGAACC
CGCGCTATGACGGCAATAAAAAGACAGAATAAAACGCACGGTGTTGGGTCGTTTGTTCATAAACGCGGGG
TTCGGTCCCAGGGCTGGCACTCTGTCGATACCCCACCGAGACCCCATTGGGGCCAATACGCCCGCGTTTC
TTCCTTTTCCCCACCCCACCCCCCAAGTTCGGGTGAAGGCCCAGGGCTCGCAGCCAACGTCGGGGCGGCA
GGCCCTGCCATAGCCTCAGGTTACTCATATATACTTTAGATTGATTTAAAACTTCATTTTTAATTTAAAA
GGATCTAGGTGAAGATCCTTTTTGATAATCTCATGACCAAAATCCCTTAACGTGAGTTTTCGTTCCACTG
AGCGTCAGACCCCGTAGAAAAGATCAAAGGATCTTCTTGAGATCCTTTTTTTCTGCGCGTAATCTGCTGC
TTGCAAACAAAAAAACCACCGCTACCAGCGGTGGTTTGTTTGCCGGATCAAGAGCTACCAACTCTTTTTC
CGAAGGTAACTGGCTTCAGCAGAGCGCAGATACCAAATACTGTTCTTCTAGTGTAGCCGTAGTTAGGCCA
CCACTTCAAGAACTCTGTAGCACCGCCTACATACCTCGCTCTGCTAATCCTGTTACCAGTGGCTGCTGCC
AGTGGCGATAAGTCGTGTCTTACCGGGTTGGACTCAAGACGATAGTTACCGGATAAGGCGCAGCGGTCGG
GCTGAACGGGGGGTTCGTGCACACAGCCCAGCTTGGAGCGAACGACCTACACCGAACTGAGATACCTACA
GCGTGAGCTATGAGAAAGCGCCACGCTTCCCGAAGGGAGAAAGGCGGACAGGTATCCGGTAAGCGGCAGG
GTCGGAACAGGAGAGCGCACGAGGGAGCTTCCAGGGGGAAACGCCTGGTATCTTTATAGTCCTGTCGGGT
TTCGCCACCTCTGACTTGAGCGTCGATTTTTGTGATGCTCGTCAGGGGGGCGGAGCCTATGGAAAAACGC
CAGCAACGCGGCCTTTTTACGGTTCCTGGCCTTTTGCTGGCCTTTTGCTCACATGTTCTTTCCTGCGTTA
TCCCCTGATTCTGTGGATAACCGTATTACCGCCATGCATTAGTTATTAATAGTAATCAATTACGGGGTCA
TTAGTTCATAGCCC
