>Addgene plasmid #47603 | EYFP-hCaM | addgene partial sequence | sequence record 69556 | EGFP-C 5'-CATGGTCCTGCTGGAGTTCGTG-3'
AGTCCGGACTCAGATCTCGAGCTCAAGCTTCGAATTCTGCAGTCGACGGTACCCACAGGAAACAGACC
[447 nt withheld, positions 69-515]
TGAAGGCCCCCCGGGGATCCACCGGATCTAGATAACTGATCATAATCAGCCATACCACATTTGTAGAGGT
TTTACTTGCTTTAAAAAACCTCCCACACCTCCCCCTGAACCTGAAACATAAAATGAATGCAATTGTTGTT
GTTAACTTGTTTATTGCAGCTTATAATGGTTACAAATAAAGCAATAGCATCACAAATTTCACAAATAAAG
CATTTTTTTCACTGCATTCTAGTTGTGGTTTGTCCAAACTCATCAATGTATCTTAAGGCGTAAATTGTAA
GCGTTAATA
