>Addgene plasmid #47603 | EYFP-hCaM | addgene partial sequence | sequence record 69567 | CMV-F 5'-CGCAAATGGGCGGTAGGCGTG-3'
AACCGTCAGATCCGCTAGCGCTACCGGTCGCCACCATGGTGAGCAAGGGCGAGGAGCTGTTCACCGGGGT
GGTGCCCATCCTGGTCGAGCTGGACGGCGACGTAAACGGCCACAAGTTCAGCGTGTCCGGCGAGGGCGAG
GGCGATGCCACCTACGGCAAGCTGACCCTGAAGTTCATCTGCACCACCGGCAAGCTGCCCGTGCCCTGGC
CCACCCTCGTGACCACCTTCGGCTACGGCCTGCAGTGCTTCGCCCGCTACCCCGACCACATGAAGCAGCA
CGACTTCTTCAAGTCCGCCATGCCCGAAGGCTACGTCCAGGAGCGCACCATCTTCTTCAAGGACGACGGC
AACTACAAGACCCGCGCCGAGGTGAAGTTCGAGGGCGACACCCTGGTGAACCGCATCGAGCTGAAGGGCA
TCGACTTCAAGGAGGACGGCAACATCCTGGGGCACAAGCTGGAGTACAACTACAACAGCCACAACGTCTA
TATCATGGCCGACAAGCAGAAGAACGGCATCAAGGTGAACTTCAAGATCCGCCACAACATCGAGGACGGC
AGCGTGCAGCTCGCCGACCACTACCAGCAGAACACCCCCATCGGCGACGGCCCCGTGCTGCTGCCCGACA
ACCACTACCTGAGCTACCAGTCCGCCCTGAGCAAAGACCCCAACGAGAAGCGCGATCACATGGTCCTGCT
GGAGTTCGTGACCGCCGCCGGGATCACTCTCGGCATGGACGAGCTGTACAAGTCCGGACTCAGATCTCGA
GCTCAAGCTTCGAATTCTGCAGTCGACGGTACCCACAGGAAACAGACCATGGCTGACCA
